>Addgene plasmid #115659 | pKEW212-MBP-TEV-AcrVA5 | depositor full sequence | sequence record 218330 | pKEW212-MBP-TEV-AcrVA5 sequence 6246 bps
AGAGGCCCGGCAGTACCGGCATAACCAAGCCTATGCCTACAGCATCCAGGGTGACGGTGCCGAGGATGAC
GATGAGCGCATTGTTAGATTTCATACACGGTGCCTGACTGCGTTAGCAATTTAACTGTGATAAACTACCG
CATTAAAGCTTATCGATGATAAGCTGTCAAACATGAGAATTCTTGAAGACGAAAGGGCCTCGTGATACGC
CTATTTTTATAGGTTAATGTCATGATAATAATGGTTTCTTAGACGTCAGGTGGCACTTTTCGGGGAAATG
TGCGCGGAACCCCTATTTGTTTATTTTTCTAAATACATTCAAATATGTATCCGCTCATGAGACAATAACC
CTGATAAATGCTTCAATAACATTGAAAAAGGAAGAGTATGAGTATTCAACATTTCCGTGTCGCCCTTATT
CCCTTTTTTGCGGCATTTTGCCTTCCTGTTTTTGCTCACCCAGAAACGCTGGTGAAAGTAAAAGATGCTG
AAGATCAGTTGGGTGCACGAGTGGGTTACATCGAACTGGATCTCAACAGCGGTAAGATCCTTGAGAGTTT
TCGCCCCGAAGAACGTTTTCCAATGATGAGCACTTTTAAAGTTCTGCTATGTGGCGCGGTATTATCCCGT
GTTGACGCCGGGCAAGAGCAACTCGGTCGCCGCATACACTATTCTCAGAATGACTTGGTTGAGTACTCAC
CAGTCACAGAAAAGCATCTTACGGATGGCATGACAGTAAGAGAATTATGCAGTGCTGCCATAACCATGAG
TGATAACACTGCGGCCAACTTACTTCTGACAACGATCGGAGGACCGAAGGAGCTAACCGCTTTTTTGCAC
AACATGGGGGATCATGTAACTCGCCTTGATCGTTGGGAACCGGAGCTGAATGAAGCCATACCAAACGACG
AGCGTGACACCACGATGCCTGCAGCAATGGCAACAACGTTGCGCAAACTATTAACTGGCGAACTACTTAC
TCTAGCTTCCCGGCAACAATTAATAGACTGGATGGAGGCGGATAAAGTTGCAGGACCACTTCTGCGCTCG
GCCCTTCCGGCTGGCTGGTTTATTGCTGATAAATCTGGAGCCGGTGAGCGTGGGTCTCGCGGTATCATTG
CAGCACTGGGGCCAGATGGTAAGCCCTCCCGTATCGTAGTTATCTACACGACGGGGAGTCAGGCAACTAT
GGATGAACGAAATAGACAGATCGCTGAGATAGGTGCCTCACTGATTAAGCATTGGTAACTGTCAGACCAA
GTTTACTCATATATACTTTAGATTGATTTAAAACTTCATTTTTAATTTAAAAGGATCTAGGTGAAGATCC
TTTTTGATAATCTCATGACCAAAATCCCTTAACGTGAGTTTTCGTTCCACTGAGCGTCAGACCCCGTAGA
AAAGATCAAAGGATCTTCTTGAGATCCTTTTTTTCTGCGCGTAATCTGCTGCTTGCAAACAAAAAAACCA
CCGCTACCAGCGGTGGTTTGTTTGCCGGATCAAGAGCTACCAACTCTTTTTCCGAAGGTAACTGGCTTCA
GCAGAGCGCAGATACCAAATACTGTCCTTCTAGTGTAGCCGTAGTTAGGCCACCACTTCAAGAACTCTGT
AGCACCGCCTACATACCTCGCTCTGCTAATCCTGTTACCAGTGGCTGCTGCCAGTGGCGATAAGTCGTGT
CTTACCGGGTTGGACTCAAGACGATAGTTACCGGATAAGGCGCAGCGGTCGGGCTGAACGGGGGGTTCGT
GCACACAGCCCAGCTTGGAGCGAACGACCTACACCGAACTGAGATACCTACAGCGTGAGCTATGAGAAAG
CGCCACGCTTCCCGAAGGGAGAAAGGCGGACAGGTATCCGGTAAGCGGCAGGGTCGGAACAGGAGAGCGC
ACGAGGGAGCTTCCAGGGGGAAACGCCTGGTATCTTTATAGTCCTGTCGGGTTTCGCCACCTCTGACTTG
AGCGTCGATTTTTGTGATGCTCGTCAGGGGGGCGGAGCCTATGGAAAAACGCCAGCAACGCGGCCTTTTT
ACGGTTCCTGGCCTTTTGCTGGCCTTTTGCTCACATGTTCTTTCCTGCGTTATCCCCTGATTCTGTGGAT
AACCGTATTACCGCCTTTGAGTGAGCTGATACCGCTCGCCGCAGCCGAACGACCGAGCGCAGCGAGTCAG
TGAGCGAGGAAGCGGAAGAGCGCCTGATGCGGTATTTTCTCCTTACGCATCTGTGCGGTATTTCACACCG
CATATATGGTGCACTCTCAGTACAATCTGCTCTGATGCCGCATAGTTAAGCCAGTATACACTCCGCTATC
GCTACGTGACTGGGTCATGGCTGCGCCCCGACACCCGCCAACACCCGCTGACGCGCCCTGACGGGCTTGT
CTGCTCCCGGCATCCGCTTACAGACAAGCTGTGACCGTCTCCGGGAGCTGCATGTGTCAGAGGTTTTCAC
CGTCATCACCGAAACGCGCGAGGCAGCTGCGGTAAAGCTCATCAGCGTGGTCGTGAAGCGATTCACAGAT
GTCTGCCTGTTCATCCGCGTCCAGCTCGTTGAGTTTCTCCAGAAGCGTTAATGTCTGGCTTCTGATAAAG
CGGGCCATGTTAAGGGCGGTTTTTTCCTGTTTGGTCACTGATGCCTCCGTGTAAGGGGGATTTCTGTTCA
TGGGGGTAATGATACCGATGAAACGAGAGAGGATGCTCACGATACGGGTTACTGATGATGAACATGCCCG
GTTACTGGAACGTTGTGAGGGTAAACAACTGGCGGTATGGATGCGGCGGGACCAGAGAAAAATCACTCAG
GGTCAATGCCAGCGCTTCGTTAATACAGATGTAGGTGTTCCACAGGGTAGCCAGCAGCATCCTGCGATGC
AGATCCGGAACATAATGGTGCAGGGCGCTGACTTCCGCGTTTCCAGACTTTACGAAACACGGAAACCGAA
GACCATTCATGTTGTTGCTCAGGTCGCAGACGTTTTGCAGCAGCAGTCGCTTCACGTTCGCTCGCGTATC
GGTGATTCATTCTGCTAACCAGTAAGGCAACCCCGCCAGCCTAGCCGGGTCCTCAACGACAGGAGCACGA
TCATGCGCACCCGTGGCCAGGACCCAACGCTGCCCGAGATGCGCCGCGTGCGGCTGCTGGAGATGGCGGA
CGCGATGGATATGTTCTGCCAAGGGTTGGTTTGCGCATTCACAGTTCTCCGCAAGAATTGATTGGCTCCA
ATTCTTGGAGTGGTGAATCCGTTAGCGAGGTGCCGCCGGCTTCCATTCAGGTCGAGGTGGCCCGGCTCCA
TGCACCGCGACGCAACGCGGGGAGGCAGACAAGGTATAGGGCGGCGCCTACAATCCATGCCAACCCGTTC
CATGTGCTCGCCGAGGCGGCATAAATCGCCGTGACGATCAGCGGTCCAGTGATCGAAGTTAGGCTGGTAA
GAGCCGCGAGCGATCCTTGAAGCTGTCCCTGATGGTCGTCATCTACCTGCCTGGACAGCATGGCCTGCAA
CGCGGGCATCCCGATGCCGCCGGAAGCGAGAAGAATCATAATGGGGAAGGCCATCCAGCCTCGCGTCGCG
AACGCCAGCAAGACGTAGCCCAGCGCGTCGGCCGCCATGCCGGCGATAATGGCCTGCTTCTCGCCGAAAC
GTTTGGTGGCGGGACCAGTGACGAAGGCTTGAGCGAGGGCGTGCAAGATTCCGAATACCGCAAGCGACAG
GCCGATCATCGTCGCGCTCCAGCGAAAGCGGTCCTCGCCGAAAATGACCCAGAGCGCTGCCGGCACCTGT
CCTACGAGTTGCATGATAAAGAAGACAGTCATAAGTGCGGCGACGATAGTCATGCCCCGCGCCCACCGGA
AGGAGCTGACTGGGTTGAAGGCTCTCAAGGGCATCGGTCGACGCTCTCCCTTATGCGACTCCTGCATTAG
GAAGCAGCCCAGTAGTAGGTTGAGGCCGTTGAGCACCGCCGCCGCAAGGAATGGTGCATGCAAGGAGATG
GCGCCCAACAGTCCCCCGGCCACGGGGCCTGCCACCATACCCACGCCGAAACAAGCGCTCATGAGCCCGA
AGTGGCGAGCCCGATCTTCCCCATCGGTGATGTCGGCGATATAGGCGCCAGCAACCGCACCTGTGGCGCC
GGTGATGCCGGCCACGATGCGTCCGGCGTAGAGGATCGAGATCTCGATCCCGCGAAATTAATACGACTCA
CTATAGGGAGACCACAACGGTTTCCCTCTAGTGCCGGCTCCGGAGAGCTCTTTAATTAAGCGGCCGCCCT
GCAGGACTCGAGTTCTAGAAATAATTTTGTTTAACTTTAAGAAGGAGATATACATATGAAATCTTCTCAC
CATCACCATCACCATCACCATCACCATGGTTCTTCTATGAAAATCGAAGAAGGTAAACTGGTAATCTGGA
TTAACGGCGATAAAGGCTATAACGGTCTCGCTGAAGTCGGTAAGAAATTCGAGAAAGATACCGGAATTAA
AGTCACCGTTGAGCATCCGGATAAACTGGAAGAGAAATTCCCACAGGTTGCGGCAACTGGCGATGGCCCT
GACATTATCTTCTGGGCACACGACCGCTTTGGTGGCTACGCTCAATCTGGCCTGTTGGCTGAAATCACCC
CGGACAAAGCGTTCCAGGACAAGCTGTATCCGTTTACCTGGGATGCCGTACGTTACAACGGCAAGCTGAT
TGCTTACCCGATCGCTGTTGAAGCGTTATCGCTGATTTATAACAAAGATCTGCTGCCGAACCCGCCAAAA
ACCTGGGAAGAGATCCCGGCGCTGGATAAAGAACTGAAAGCGAAAGGTAAGAGCGCGCTGATGTTCAACC
TGCAAGAACCGTACTTCACCTGGCCGCTGATTGCTGCTGACGGGGGTTATGCGTTCAAGTATGAAAACGG
CAAGTACGACATTAAAGACGTGGGCGTGGATAACGCTGGCGCGAAAGCGGGTCTGACCTTCCTGGTTGAC
CTGATTAAAAACAAACACATGAATGCAGACACCGATTACTCCATCGCAGAAGCTGCCTTTAATAAAGGCG
AAACAGCGATGACCATCAACGGCCCGTGGGCATGGTCCAACATCGACACCAGCAAAGTGAATTATGGTGT
AACGGTACTGCCGACCTTCAAGGGTCAACCATCCAAACCGTTCGTTGGCGTGCTGAGCGCAGGTATTAAC
GCCGCCAGTCCGAACAAAGAGCTGGCAAAAGAGTTCCTCGAAAACTATCTGCTGACTGATGAAGGTCTGG
AAGCGGTTAATAAAGACAAACCGCTGGGTGCCGTAGCGCTGAAGTCTTACGAGGAAGAGTTGGCGAAAGA
TCCACGTATTGCCGCCACTATGGAAAACGCCCAGAAAGGTGAAATCATGCCGAACATCCCGCAGATGTCC
GCTTTCTGGTATGCCGTGCGTACTGCGGTGATCAACGCCGCCAGCGGTCGTCAGACTGTCGATGAAGCCC
TGAAAGACGCGCAGACTAATTCGAGCTCGAACAACAACAACAATAACAATAACAACAACCTCGGGATCGA
GGAAAACCTGTACTTCCAATCCAATGCAATGAAAATCGAACTATCAGGCGGATATATCTGCTACAGCATT
GAAGAAGATGAAGTTACCATTGACATGGTAGAGGTTACCACCAAACGTCAAGGCATTGGCAGTCAGCTAA
TTGATATGGTTAAGGATGTAGCCCGTGAAGTTGGCTTGCCAATTGGTCTATATGCCTACCCCCAAGATGA
CAGCATTAGCCAAGAAGACTTGATTGAGTTTTATTTTTCTAATGACTTTGAGTATGACCCAGATGATGTA
GATGGTCGCTTGATGAGATGGAGCTAAATATTGGAAGTGGATAACGGATCCGCGATCGCGGCGCGCCACC
TGGTGGCCGGCCGGTACCACGCGTGCGCGCTGATCCGGCTGCTAACAAAGCCCGAAAGGAAGCTGAGTTG
GCTGCTGCCACCGCTGAGCAATAACTAGCATAACCCCTTGGGGCCTCTAAACGGGTCTTGAGGGGTTTTT
TGCTGAAAGGAGGAACTATATCCGGATATCCACAGGACGGGTGTGGTCGCCATGATCGCGTAGTCGATAG
TGGCTCCAAGTAGCGAAGCGAGCAGGACTGGGCGGCGGCCAAAGCGGTCGGACAGTGCTCCGAGAACGGG
TGCGCATAGAAATTGCATCAACGCATATAGCGCTAGCAGCACGCCATAGTGACTGGCGATGCTGTCGGAA
TGGACGATATCCCGCA
Features (pLannotate 1.2.2; 16 found; start..end, strand, type, name):
    142..170     -  promoter       tet promoter: E. coli promoter for tetracycline efflux protein gene
    283..387     +  promoter       AmpR promoter: bla
    388..1248    +  CDS            AmpR: β-lactamase; bla; confers resistance to ampicillin, carbenicillin, and related antibiotics
   1419..2007    +  rep_origin     ori: high-copy-number ColE1/pMB1/pBR322/pUC origin of replication
   2193..2335    -  misc_feature   bom: basis of mobility region from pBR322
   2437..2628    -  CDS            rop: Rop protein, which maintains plasmids at low copy number; rop
   2645..3025    +  CDS            YPB1_ECOLX: Protein predicted: Swiss-Prot protein existence level 4. From Escherichia coli.
   3267..4167    -  CDS            TcR (fragment): tetracycline efflux protein; tet; confers resistance to tetracycline
   4189..4207    +  promoter       T7 promoter: promoter for bacteriophage T7 RNA polymerase
   4296..4318    +  RBS            RBS: efficient ribosome binding site from bacteriophage T7 gene 10 (Olins and Rangwala, 1989)
   4338..4367    +  CDS            10xHis: 10xHis affinity tag
   4377..5477    +  CDS            MBP: maltose binding protein from E. coli; malE (mutated); This version of the gene does not encode a signal sequence, so MBP will remain in the cytosol.
   5532..5548    +  CDS            TEV site (fragment): tobacco etch virus (TEV) protease recognition and cleavage site
   5918..5967    +  CDS            SET1 (fragment): solubility-enhancement tag derived from T7 phage gene 10B
   5975..6022    +  terminator     T7 terminator: transcription terminator for bacteriophage T7 RNA polymerase
   6048..94      -  CDS            TcR (fragment) (across the origin): tetracycline efflux protein; tet; confers resistance to tetracycline
