>Addgene plasmid #115659 | pKEW212-MBP-TEV-AcrVA5 | addgene full sequence | sequence record 326607 | Addgene NGS Result
TAATACGACTCACTATAGGGAGACCACAACGGTTTCCCTCTAGTGCCGGCTCCGGAGAGCTCTTTAATTA
AGCGGCCGCCCTGCAGGACTCGAGTTCTAGAAATAATTTTGTTTAACTTTAAGAAGGAGATATACATATG
AAATCTTCTCACCATCACCATCACCATCACCATCACCATGGTTCTTCTATGAAAATCGAAGAAGGTAAAC
TGGTAATCTGGATTAACGGCGATAAAGGCTATAACGGTCTCGCTGAAGTCGGTAAGAAATTCGAGAAAGA
TACCGGAATTAAAGTCACCGTTGAGCATCCGGATAAACTGGAAGAGAAATTCCCACAGGTTGCGGCAACT
GGCGATGGCCCTGACATTATCTTCTGGGCACACGACCGCTTTGGTGGCTACGCTCAATCTGGCCTGTTGG
CTGAAATCACCCCGGACAAAGCGTTCCAGGACAAGCTGTATCCGTTTACCTGGGATGCCGTACGTTACAA
CGGCAAGCTGATTGCTTACCCGATCGCTGTTGAAGCGTTATCGCTGATTTATAACAAAGATCTGCTGCCG
AACCCGCCAAAAACCTGGGAAGAGATCCCGGCGCTGGATAAAGAACTGAAAGCGAAAGGTAAGAGCGCGC
TGATGTTCAACCTGCAAGAACCGTACTTCACCTGGCCGCTGATTGCTGCTGACGGGGGTTATGCGTTCAA
GTATGAAAACGGCAAGTACGACATTAAAGACGTGGGCGTGGATAACGCTGGCGCGAAAGCGGGTCTGACC
TTCCTGGTTGACCTGATTAAAAACAAACACATGAATGCAGACACCGATTACTCCATCGCAGAAGCTGCCT
TTAATAAAGGCGAAACAGCGATGACCATCAACGGCCCGTGGGCATGGTCCAACATCGACACCAGCAAAGT
GAATTATGGTGTAACGGTACTGCCGACCTTCAAGGGTCAACCATCCAAACCGTTCGTTGGCGTGCTGAGC
GCAGGTATTAACGCCGCCAGTCCGAACAAAGAGCTGGCAAAAGAGTTCCTCGAAAACTATCTGCTGACTG
ATGAAGGTCTGGAAGCGGTTAATAAAGACAAACCGCTGGGTGCCGTAGCGCTGAAGTCTTACGAGGAAGA
GTTGGCGAAAGATCCACGTATTGCCGCCACTATGGAAAACGCCCAGAAAGGTGAAATCATGCCGAACATC
CCGCAGATGTCCGCTTTCTGGTATGCCGTGCGTACTGCGGTGATCAACGCCGCCAGCGGTCGTCAGACTG
TCGATGAAGCCCTGAAAGACGCGCAGACTAATTCGAGCTCGAACAACAACAACAATAACAATAACAACAA
CCTCGGGATCGAGGAAAACCTGTACTTCCAATCCAATGCAATGAAAATCGAACTATCAGGCGGATATATC
TGCTACAGCATTGAAGAAGAACAACCTCGGGATCGAGGAAAACCTGTACTTCCAATCCAATGCAATGAAA
ATCGAACTATCAGGCGGATATATCTGCTACAGCATTGAAGAAGATGAAGTTACCATTGACATGGTAGAGG
TTACCACCAAACGTCAAGGCATTGGCAGTCAGCTAATTGATATGGTTAAGGATGTAGCCCGTGAAGTTGG
CTTGCCAATTGGTCTATATGCCTACCCCCAAGATGACAGCATTAGCCAAGAAGACTTGATTGAGTTTTAT
TTTTCTAATGACTTTGAGTATGACCCAGATGATGTAGATGGTCGCTTGATGAGATGGAGCTAAATATTGG
AAGTGGATAACGGATCCGCGATCGCGGCGCGCCACCTGGTGGCCGGCCGGTACCACGCGTGCGCGCTGAT
CCGGCTGCTAACAAAGCCCGAAAGGAAGCTGAGTTGGCTGCTGCCACCGCTGAGCAATAACTAGCATAAC
CCCTTGGGGCCTCTAAACGGGTCTTGAGGGGTTTTTTGCTGAAAGGAGGAACTATATCCGGATATCCACA
GGACGGGTGTGGTCGCCATGATCGCGTAGTCGATAGTGGCTCCAAGTAGCGAAGCGAGCAGGACTGGGCG
GCGGCCAAAGCGGTCGGACAGTGCTCCGAGAACGGGTGCGCATAGAAATTGCATCAACGCATATAGCGCT
AGCAGCACGCCATAGTGACTGGCGATGCTGTCGGAATGGACGATATCCCGCAAGAGGCCCGGCAGTACCG
GCATAACCAAGCCTATGCCTACAGCATCCAGGGTGACGGTGCCGAGGATGACGATGAGCGCATTGTTAGA
TTTCATACACGGTGCCTGACTGCGTTAGCAATTTAACTGTGATAAACTACCGCATTAAAGCTTATCGATG
ATAAGCTGTCAAACATGAGAATTCTTGAAGACGAAAGGGCCTCGTGATACGCCTATTTTTATAGGTTAAT
GTCATGATAATAATGGTTTCTTAGACGTCAGGTGGCACTTTTCGGGGAAATGTGCGCGGAACCCCTATTT
GTTTATTTTTCTAAATACATTCAAATATGTATCCGCTCATGAGACAATAACCCTGATAAATGCTTCAATA
ACATTGAAAAAGGAAGAGTATGAGTATTCAACATTTCCGTGTCGCCCTTATTCCCTTTTTTGCGGCATTT
TGCCTTCCTGTTTTTGCTCACCCAGAAACGCTGGTGAAAGTAAAAGATGCTGAAGATCAGTTGGGTGCAC
GAGTGGGTTACATCGAACTGGATCTCAACAGCGGTAAGATCCTTGAGAGTTTTCGCCCCGAAGAACGTTT
TCCAATGATGAGCACTTTTAAAGTTCTGCTATGTGGCGCGGTATTATCCCGTGTTGACGCCGGGCAAGAG
CAACTCGGTCGCCGCATACACTATTCTCAGAATGACTTGGTTGAGTACTCACCAGTCACAGAAAAGCATC
TTACGGATGGCATGACAGTAAGAGAATTATGCAGTGCTGCCATAACCATGAGTGATAACACTGCGGCCAA
CTTACTTCTGACAACGATCGGAGGACCGAAGGAGCTAACCGCTTTTTTGCACAACATGGGGGATCATGTA
ACTCGCCTTGATCGTTGGGAACCGGAGCTGAATGAAGCCATACCAAACGACGAGCGTGACACCACGATGC
CTGCAGCAATGGCAACAACGTTGCGCAAACTATTAACTGGCGAACTACTTACTCTAGCTTCCCGGCAACA
ATTAATAGACTGGATGGAGGCGGATAAAGTTGCAGGACCACTTCTGCGCTCGGCCCTTCCGGCTGGCTGG
TTTATTGCTGATAAATCTGGAGCCGGTGAGCGTGGGTCTCGCGGTATCATTGCAGCACTGGGGCCAGATG
GTAAGCCCTCCCGTATCGTAGTTATCTACACGACGGGGAGTCAGGCAACTATGGATGAACGAAATAGACA
GATCGCTGAGATAGGTGCCTCACTGATTAAGCATTGGTAACTGTCAGACCAAGTTTACTCATATATACTT
TAGATTGATTTAAAACTTCATTTTTAATTTAAAAGGATCTAGGTGAAGATCCTTTTTGATAATCTCATGA
CCAAAATCCCTTAACGTGAGTTTTCGTTCCACTGAGCGTCAGACCCCGTAGAAAAGATCAAAGGATCTTC
TTGAGATCCTTTTTTTCTGCGCGTAATCTGCTGCTTGCAAACAAAAAAACCACCGCTACCAGCGGTGGTT
TGTTTGCCGGATCAAGAGCTACCAACTCTTTTTCCGAAGGTAACTGGCTTCAGCAGAGCGCAGATACCAA
ATACTGTCCTTCTAGTGTAGCCGTAGTTAGGCCACCACTTCAAGAACTCTGTAGCACCGCCTACATACCT
CGCTCTGCTAATCCTGTTACCAGTGGCTGCTGCCAGTGGCGATAAGTCGTGTCTTACCGGGTTGGACTCA
AGACGATAGTTACCGGATAAGGCGCAGCGGTCGGGCTGAACGGGGGGTTCGTGCACACAGCCCAGCTTGG
AGCGAACGACCTACACCGAACTGAGATACCTACAGCGTGAGCTATGAGAAAGCGCCACGCTTCCCGAAGG
GAGAAAGGCGGACAGGTATCCGGTAAGCGGCAGGGTCGGAACAGGAGAGCGCACGAGGGAGCTTCCAGGG
GGAAACGCCTGGTATCTTTATAGTCCTGTCGGGTTTCGCCACCTCTGACTTGAGCGTCGATTTTTGTGAT
GCTCGTCAGGGGGGCGGAGCCTATGGAAAAACGCCAGCAACGCGGCCTTTTTACGGTTCCTGGCCTTTTG
CTGGCCTTTTGCTCACATGTTCTTTCCTGCGTTATCCCCTGATTCTGTGGATAACCGTATTACCGCCTTT
GAGTGAGCTGATACCGCTCGCCGCAGCCGAACGACCGAGCGCAGCGAGTCAGTGAGCGAGGAAGCGGAAG
AGCGCCTGATGCGGTATTTTCTCCTTACGCATCTGTGCGGTATTTCACACCGCAATGGTGCACTCTCAGT
ACAATCTGCTCTGATGCCGCATAGTTAAGCCAGTATACACTCCGCTATCGCTACGTGACTGGGTCATGGC
TGCGCCCCGACACCCGCCAACACCCGCTGACGCGCCCTGACGGGCTTGTCTGCTCCCGGCATCCGCTTAC
AGACAAGCTGTGACCGTCTCCGGGAGCTGCATGTGTCAGAGGTTTTCACCGTCATCACCGAAACGCGCGA
GGCAGCTGCGGTAAAGCTCATCAGCGTGGTCGTGAAGCGATTCACAGATGTCTGCCTGTTCATCCGCGTC
CAGCTCGTTGAGTTTCTCCAGAAGCGTTAATGTCTGGCTTCTGATAAAGCGGGCCATGTTAAGGGCGGTT
TTTTCCTGTTTGGTCACTGATGCCTCCGTGTAAGGGGGATTTCTGTTCATGGGGGTAATGATACCGATGA
AACGAGAGAGGATGCTCACGATACGGGTTACTGATGATGAACATGCCCGGTTACTGGAACGTTGTGAGGG
TAAACAACTGGCGGTATGGATGCGGCGGGACCAGAGAAAAATCACTCAGGGTCAATGCCAGCGCTTCGTT
AATACAGATGTAGGTGTTCCACAGGGTAGCCAGCAGCATCCTGCGATGCAGATCCGGAACATAATGGTGC
AGGGCGCTGACTTCCGAGTTTCCAGACTTTACGAAACACGGAAACCGAAGACCATTCATGTTGTTGCTCA
GGTCGCAGACGTTTTGCAGCAGCAGTCGCTTCACGTTCGCTCGCGTATCGGTGATTCATTCTGCTAACCA
GTAAGGCAACCCCGCCAGCCTAGCCGGGTCCTCAACGACAGGAGCACGATCATGCGCACCCGTGGCCAGG
ACCCAACGCTGCCCGAGATGCGCCGCGTGCGGCTGCTGGAGATGGCGGACGCGATGGATATGTTCTGCCA
AGGGTTGGTTTGCGCATTCACAGTTCTCCGCAAGAATTGATTGGCTCCAATTCTTGGAGTGGTGAATCCG
TTAGCGAGGTGCCGCCGGCTTCCATTCAGGTCGAGGTGGCCCGGCTCCATGCACCGCGACGCAACGCGGG
GAGGCAGACAAGGTATAGGGCGGCGCCTACAATCCATGCCAACCCGTTCCATGTGCTCGCCGAGGCGGCA
TAAATCGCCGTGACGATCAGCGGTCCAATGATCGAAGTTAGGCTGGTAAGAGCCGCGAGCGATCCTTGAA
GCTGTCCCTGATGGTCGTCATCTACCTGCCTGGACAGCATGGCCTGCAACGCGGGCATCCCGATGCCGCC
GGAAGCGAGAAGAATCATAATGGGGAAGGCCATCCAGCCTCGCGTCGCGAACGCCAGCAAGACGTAGCCC
AGCGCGTCGGCCGCCATGCCGGCGATAATGGCCTGCTTCTCGCCGAAACGTTTGGTGGCGGGACCAGTGA
CGAAGGCTTGAGCGAGGGCGTGCAAGATTCCGAATACCGCAAGCGACAGGCCGATCATCGTCGCGCTCCA
GCGAAAGCGGTCCTCGCCGAAAATGACCCAGAGCGCTGCCGGCACCTGTCCTACGAGTTGCATGATAAAG
AAGACAGTCATAAGTGCGGCGACGATAGTCATGCCCCGCGCCCACCGGAAGGAGCTGACTGGGTTGAAGG
CTCTCAAGGGCATCGGTCGACGCTCTCCCTTATGCGACTCCTGCATTAGGAAGCAGCCCAGTAGTAGGTT
GAGGCCGTTGAGCACCGCCGCCGCAAGGAATGGTGCATGCAAGGAGATGGCGCCCAACAGTCCCCCGGCC
ACGGGGCCTGCCACCATACCCACGCCGAAACAAGCGCTCATGAGCCCGAAGTGGCGAGCCCGATCTTCCC
CATCGGTGATGTCGGCGATATAGGCGCCAGCAACCGCACCTGTGGCGCCGGTGATGCCGGCCACGATGCG
TCCGGCGTAGAGGATCGAGATCTCGATCCCGCGAAAT
Features (pLannotate 1.2.2; 17 found; start..end, strand, type, name):
      1..19      +  promoter       T7 promoter: promoter for bacteriophage T7 RNA polymerase
    108..130     +  RBS            RBS: efficient ribosome binding site from bacteriophage T7 gene 10 (Olins and Rangwala, 1989)
    150..179     +  CDS            10xHis: 10xHis affinity tag
    189..1289    +  CDS            MBP: maltose binding protein from E. coli; malE (mutated); This version of the gene does not encode a signal sequence, so MBP will remain in the cytosol.
   1344..1360    +  CDS            TEV site (fragment): tobacco etch virus (TEV) protease recognition and cleavage site
   1438..1454    +  CDS            TEV site (fragment): tobacco etch virus (TEV) protease recognition and cleavage site
   1824..1873    +  CDS            SET1 (fragment): solubility-enhancement tag derived from T7 phage gene 10B
   1881..1928    +  terminator     T7 terminator: transcription terminator for bacteriophage T7 RNA polymerase
   1954..2246    -  CDS            TcR (fragment): tetracycline efflux protein; tet; confers resistance to tetracycline
   2294..2322    -  promoter       tet promoter: E. coli promoter for tetracycline efflux protein gene
   2435..2539    +  promoter       AmpR promoter: bla
   2540..3400    +  CDS            AmpR: β-lactamase; bla; confers resistance to ampicillin, carbenicillin, and related antibiotics
   3571..4159    +  rep_origin     ori: high-copy-number ColE1/pMB1/pBR322/pUC origin of replication
   4345..4484    -  misc_feature   bom: basis of mobility region from pBR322
   4586..4777    -  CDS            rop: Rop protein, which maintains plasmids at low copy number; rop
   4794..5174    +  CDS            YPB1_ECOLX: Protein predicted: Swiss-Prot protein existence level 4. From Escherichia coli.
   5416..6316    -  CDS            TcR (fragment): tetracycline efflux protein; tet; confers resistance to tetracycline
