[The description below was written by a language model from this plasmid's Addgene catalogue record and pLannotate feature annotations shown in this document.]
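Description:
pKEW212-MBP-TEV-AcrVA5 is a bacterial expression plasmid built on the 2CT backbone for producing the anti-CRISPR protein AcrVA5 from Moraxella bovoculi in E. coli for purification. The backbone is pBR322-like: it carries a ColE1/pMB1-type origin together with the bom mobility region and the rop gene, plus disrupted remnants of the tetracycline resistance gene and its promoter that flank the expression cassette. Selection is by ampicillin through β-lactamase under its native promoter. The catalogue lists the plasmid as high copy, although rop normally moderates copy number.

The expression cassette is driven by a T7 promoter, so it requires a host that supplies T7 RNA polymerase, and uses the strong phage T7 gene 10 ribosome binding site. The open reading frame begins with a 10xHis affinity tag followed by a cytosolic maltose binding protein lacking its signal sequence, which aids solubility and offers a second affinity handle. This is followed by a TEV protease recognition site and then the roughly 280 bp AcrVA5 coding sequence. The insert itself is not annotated in either feature table but would sit in the gap between the TEV site and the T7 terminator. Cleavage with TEV protease allows the His-MBP partner to be removed after purification. The short "SET1" hit just before the terminator is likely backbone sequence derived from T7 gene 10 rather than a functional tag.

Two sequence records exist. The depositor's 6,246 nt sequence matches the catalogue size, while the repository's sequencing result is 6,337 nt and shows a second TEV site fragment, a discrepancy the record does not explain. The purified protein is intended for studies of natural inhibitors of CRISPR-Cas12a.
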