Addgene plasmid #115659: pKEW212-MBP-TEV-AcrVA5
Purpose: Expresses AcrVA5 in bacteria via T7 RNAP, for purification
Depositing lab: Jennifer Doudna. Depositing organization: University of California, Berkeley. Publication: Systematic discovery of natural CRISPR-Cas12a inhibitors. Watters KE, Fellmann C, Bai HB, Ren SM, Doudna JA. Science. 2018 Oct 12;362(6411):236-239. doi: 10.1126/science.aau5138. Epub 2018 Sep 6. PubMed 30190307.
Backbone
  Vector backbone: 2CT
  Backbone manufacturer: UC Berkeley
  Backbone size w/o insert (bp): 6000
  Total vector size (bp): 6246
  Vector type: Bacterial Expression
Growth in bacteria
  Bacterial resistance: Ampicillin, 100 μg/mL
  Growth temperature: 37°C
  Growth strain: DH5alpha
  Copy number: High Copy
Gene/Insert
  Gene/Insert name: AcrVA5
  Species: Moraxella bovoculi
  Insert size (bp): 280
  GenBank ID: WP_046699157.1
  Promoter: T7 RNAP
  Tag / fusion protein: MBP-TEV (N terminal on insert)
  Cloning method: Gibson Cloning
  Sequencing primers: 5′ CGCAGACTAATTCGAGCTCGAAC; 3′ GCTAGTTATTGCTCAGCGG
Terms and licenses: Academic/Nonprofit Terms; Industry Terms: Not Available to Industry
How to cite: pKEW212-MBP-TEV-AcrVA5 was a gift from Jennifer Doudna (Addgene plasmid # 115659)
